Addgene plasmid #23786: pDONR223-CDK7
Depositing lab: William Hahn & David Root. Depositing organization: Dana-Farber Cancer Institute. Publication: COT drives resistance to RAF inhibition through MAP kinase pathway reactivation. Johannessen CM, Boehm JS, Kim SY, Thomas SR, Wardwell L, Johnson LA, Emery CM, Stransky N, Cogdill AP, Barretina J, Caponigro G, Hieronymus H, Murray RR, Salehi-Ashtiani K, Hill DE, Vidal M, Zhao JJ, Yang X, Alkan O, Kim S, Harris JL, Wilson CJ, Myer VE, Finan PM, Root DE, Roberts TM, Golub T, Flaherty KT, Dummer R, Weber BL, Sellers WR, Schlegel R, Wargo JA, Hahn WC, Garraway LA. Nature. 2010 Dec 16;468(7326):968-72. doi: 10.1038/nature09627 PubMed 21107320.
Backbone
  Vector backbone: pDONR223
  Backbone manufacturer: Invitrogen
  Backbone size w/o insert (bp): 5005
  Vector type: Gateway Donor vector
Growth in bacteria
  Bacterial resistance: Spectinomycin, 50 μg/mL
  Growth temperature: 37°C
  Growth strain: DH5alpha
  Copy number: High Copy
Gene/Insert
  Gene/Insert name: CDK7 (alt name: cyclin-dependent kinase 7 (MO15 homolog, Xenopus laevis, cdk-activating kinase))
  Species: H. sapiens (human)
  Insert size (bp): 1041
  Entrez Gene: CDK7 (a.k.a. CAK, CAK1, CDKN7, HCAK, MO15, STK1, p39MO15)
  Cloning method: Gateway Cloning
  Sequencing primers: 5′ M13pUC-fwd; 3′ M13rev
Terms and licenses: Academic/Nonprofit Terms; Industry Terms: Not Available to Industry
Depositor comments: The ORF has no Stop codon. This design enables easy recombination into a destination vector to add an epitope tag of choice and Stop codon to the ORF. Do NOT use this plasmid directly for transfections. A set of 4 custom lentiviral vectors is available ( pLX301 (http://www.addgene.org/25895/) , pLX302 (http://www.addgene.org/25896/) , pLX303 (http://www.addgene.org/25897/) , pLX304 (http://www.addgene.org/25890/) ) to be used to express these ORFs in mammalian cells. These plasmids are not included in the kit and must be ordered separately.
How to cite: pDONR223-CDK7 was a gift from William Hahn & David Root (Addgene plasmid # 23786 ; http://n2t.net/addgene:23786 ; RRID:Addgene_23786)
