[The description below was written by a language model from this plasmid's Addgene catalogue record.]
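Description:
pDONR223-CDK7 is a Gateway entry-type clone built on the Invitrogen pDONR223 donor backbone (about 5 kb without insert), carrying the human CDK7 open reading frame as an insert of roughly 1 kb. It is a bacterial propagation and shuttle plasmid rather than an expression construct: it is maintained at high copy in standard E. coli cloning strains under spectinomycin selection. The record gives no feature table, so the origin of replication and the exact recombination sites flanking the insert are not itemised. As the insert was introduced by Gateway cloning into a donor vector, the ORF would be expected to sit between att sites that allow recombinational transfer. M13 forward and reverse priming sites on either side of the insert are used for sequence verification.

CDK7 encodes cyclin-dependent kinase 7, also known as the CDK-activating kinase (CAK, MO15). The ORF has been cloned without a stop codon, a deliberate design that lets it be recombined into a destination vector that supplies a C-terminal epitope tag of choice followed by a stop codon. No promoter for mammalian expression is recorded, and the depositor notes state explicitly that the plasmid should not be transfected directly. Instead it serves as the source clone for moving CDK7 into expression vectors, with a companion set of four lentiviral destination vectors (the pLX301 to pLX304 series) recommended for expression in mammalian cells. The clone belongs to a kit of kinase ORFs, and the associated publication used them to investigate resistance to RAF inhibition through reactivation of the MAP kinase pathway.
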