>Addgene plasmid #23786 | pDONR223-CDK7 | depositor partial sequence | sequence record 10862 | Author sequence
ATGGCTCTGGACGTGAAGTCTCGGGCAAAGCGTTATGAGAAGCTGGACTTCCTTGGGGAGGGACAGTTTG
CCACCGTTTACAAGGCCAGAGATAAGAACACCAACCAAATTGTCGCCATTAAGAAAATCAAACTTGGACA
TAGATCAGAAGCTAAAGATGGTATAAATAGAACCGCCTTAAGAGAGATAAAATTATTACAGGAGCTAAGT
CATCCAAATATAATTGGTCTCCTTGATGCTTTTGGACATAAATCTAATATTAGCCTTGTCTTTGATTTTA
TGGAAACTGATCTAGAGGTTATAATAAAGGATAATAGTCTTGTGCTGACACCATCACACATCAAAGCCTA
CATGTTGATGACTCTTCAAGGATTAGAATATTTACATCAACATTGGATCCTACATAGGGATCTGAAACCA
AACAACTTGTTGCTAGATGAAAATGGAGTTCTAAAACTGGCAGATTTTGGCCTGGCCAAATCTTTTGGGA
GCCCCAATAGAGCTTATACACATCAGGTTGTAACCAGGTGGTATCGGGCCCCCGAGTTACTATTTGGAGC
TAGGATGTATGGTGTAGGTGTGGACATGTGGGCTGTTGGCTGTATATTAGCAGAGTTACTTCTAAGGGTT
CCTTTTTTGCCAGGAGATTCAGACCTTGATCAGCTAACAAGAATATTTGAAACTTTGGGCACACCAACTG
AGGAACAGTGGCCGGACATGTGTAGTCTTCCAGATTATGTGACATTTAAGAGTTTCCCTGGAATACCTTT
GCATCACATCTTCAGTGCAGCAGGAGACGACTTACTAGATCTCATACAAGGCTTATTCTTATTTAATCCA
TGTGCTCGAATTACGGCCACACAGGCACTGAAAATGAAGTATTTCAGTAATCGGCCAGGGCCAACACCTG
GATGTCAGCTGCCAAGACCAAACTGTCCAGTGGAAACCTTAAAGGAGCAATCAAATCCAGCTTTGGCAAT
AAAAAGGAAAAGAACAGAGGCCTTAGAACAAGGAGGATTGCCCAAGAAACTAATTTTTTAA
