>Addgene plasmid #23786 | pDONR223-CDK7 | addgene partial sequence | sequence record 29575 | 23786 with M13pUC-fwd
CGGGCCCAATAATGATTTTATTTTGACTGATAGTGACCTGTTCGTTGCAACAAATTGATGAGCAATGCTT
TTTTATAATGCCAACTTTGTACAAAAAAGTTGGCATGGCTCTGGACGTGAAGTCTCGGGCAAAGCGTTAT
GAGAAGCTGGACTTCCTTGGGGAGGGACAGTTTGCCACCGTTTACAAGGCCAGAGATAAGAACACCAACC
AAATTGTCGCCATTAAGAAAATCAAACTTGGACATAGATCAGAAGCTAAAGATGGTATAAATAGAACCGC
CTTAAGAGAGATAAAATTATTACAGGAGCTAAGTCATCCAAATATAATTGGTCTCCTTGATGCTTTTGGA
CATAAATCTAATATTAGCCTTGTCTTTGATTTTATGGAAACTGATCTAGAGGTTATAATAAAGGATAATA
GTCTTGTGCTGACACCATCACACATCAAAGCCTACATGTTGATGACTCTTCAAGGATTAGAATATTTACA
TCAACATTGGATCCTACATAGGGATCTGAAACCAAACAACTTGTTGCTAGATGAAAATGGAGTTCTAAAA
CTGGCAGATTTTGGCCTGGCCAAATCTTTTGGGAGCCCCAATAGAGCTTATACACATCAGGTTGTAACCA
GGTGGTATCGGGCCCCCGAGTTACTATTTGGAGCTAGGATGTATG
